Addgene plasmid #105558: pENN.AAV.CamKII 0.4.Cre.SV40
Purpose: AAV expression of Cre from CamKII promoter
Depositing lab: James M. Wilson.
Backbone
  Vector backbone: pAAV
  Vector type: Mammalian Expression, AAV, Cre/Lox
Growth in bacteria
  Bacterial resistance: Ampicillin, 100 μg/mL
  Growth temperature: 37°C
  Growth strain: NEB Stable
  Copy number: Unknown
Gene/Insert
  Gene/Insert name: Cre
  Promoter: CamKII
  Cloning method: Unknown
Terms and licenses: Academic/Nonprofit Terms; Industry Terms: Not Available to Industry
Depositor comments: Penn Vector Core number p2396
How to cite: pENN.AAV.CamKII 0.4.Cre.SV40 was a gift from James M. Wilson (Addgene plasmid # 105558 ; http://n2t.net/addgene:105558 ; RRID:Addgene_105558) For viral preps, please replace (Addgene plasmid # 105558) in the above sentence with: (Addgene viral prep # 105558-AAV1), (Addgene viral prep # 105558-AAV5), (Addgene viral prep # 105558-AAV9), or (Addgene viral prep # 105558-AAVrg)
