[The description below was written by a language model from this plasmid's Addgene catalogue record and pLannotate feature annotations shown in this document.]
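Description:
pENN.AAV.CamKII 0.4.Cre.SV40 is an AAV transfer (cis) plasmid on a pAAV backbone, built to package a recombinant AAV genome that expresses Cre recombinase in mammalian cells. The expression cassette lies between AAV2 inverted terminal repeats, which supply the cis signals for replication and encapsidation of the vector genome when rep, cap and helper functions are provided in trans. Within the ITRs, a short fragment of the mouse calcium/calmodulin-dependent kinase II α promoter (about 0.36 kb as annotated, matching the "0.4" in the name) drives the coding sequence of bacteriophage P1 Cre. It is followed by an SV40 polyadenylation signal, with an adjoining remnant of the SV40 large T antigen region that is carried along with the polyA segment. No tag, reporter, intron or WPRE is annotated, so the payload is a compact Cre-only cassette.

The bacterial portion contains a high-copy ColE1/pUC-type origin, an f1 origin, and the β-lactamase gene with its own promoter for ampicillin selection. It also has leftover lac elements (lacZα and lacI fragments, CAP site, lac promoter and operator) from the parental cloning vector. Two sequence records are provided, of 4,921 and 4,943 nt, with the same feature order. They differ mainly at the upstream ITR, which appears as two short fragments in the sequencing-derived record and as a single longer fragment in the other, a region that is typically difficult to sequence.

The construct is used to deliver Cre by AAV under CamKII promoter control, a promoter commonly used to bias expression towards excitatory forebrain neurons. There, Cre recombines loxP-flanked alleles or activates Cre-dependent reporter and effector cassettes. The record notes that viral preparations are available in several capsid serotypes, including a retrograde variant.
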