Features (pLannotate 1.2.2; 16 found; start..end, strand, type, name):
     12..375     +  promoter       CaMKII promoter (fragment): promoter for the mouse calcium/calmodulin-dependent kinase II α subunit
    436..1467    +  CDS            Cre: site-specific recombinase Cre is a site-specific recombinase from bacteriophage P1. Recombination occurs at loxP sequences.
   1520..1641    -  polyA_signal   SV40 poly(A) signal: SV40 polyadenylation signal
   1664..1732    -  CDS            large T antigen (fragment): large T antigen from SV40 (simian virus 40)
   1803..1933    +  repeat_region  AAV2 ITR (fragment): inverted terminal repeat of adeno-associated virus serotype 2 inverted
   1947..2104    +  CDS            lacZα (fragment): LacZα fragment of β-galactosidase; lacZ fragment
   2109..2537    +  rep_origin     f1 ori (sequence partly withheld): f1 bacteriophage origin of replication; arrow indicates direction of (+) strand synthesis
   2590..2694    +  promoter       AmpR promoter: bla
   2695..3555    +  CDS            AmpR: β-lactamase; bla; confers resistance to ampicillin, carbenicillin, and related antibiotics
   3726..4314    +  rep_origin     ori: high-copy-number ColE1/pMB1/pBR322/pUC origin of replication
   4497..4589    +  CDS            lacI (fragment): lac repressor; lacI; The lac repressor binds to the lac operator to inhibit transcription in E. coli. This inhibition can be relieved by adding lactose or isopropyl-β-D-thiogalactopyranoside (IPTG).
   4602..4623    +  protein_bind   CAP binding site: CAP binding activates transcription in the presence of cAMP. E. coli catabolite activator protein
   4638..4668    +  promoter       lac promoter: promoter for the E. coli lac operon
   4676..4692    +  protein_bind   lac operator: The lac repressor binds to the lac operator to inhibit transcription in E. coli. This inhibition can be relieved by adding lactose or isopropyl-β-D-thiogalactopyranoside (IPTG). lac repressor encoded by lacI
   4754..4781    +  repeat_region  AAV2 ITR (fragment): inverted terminal repeat of adeno-associated virus serotype 2 inverted
   4799..4861    -  repeat_region  AAV2 ITR (fragment): inverted terminal repeat of adeno-associated virus serotype 2 inverted
>Addgene plasmid #105558 | pENN.AAV.CamKII 0.4.Cre.SV40 | addgene full sequence | sequence record 202399 | Addgene NGS Result
TAGCATGCCTAACTTGTGGACTAAGTTTGTTCACATCCCCTTCTCCAACCCCCTCAGTACATCACCCTGG
GGGAACAGGGTCCACTTGCTCCTGGGCCCACACAGTCCTGCAGTATTGTGTATATAAGGCCAGGGCAAAG
AGGAGCAGGTTTTAAAGTGAAAGGCAGGCAGGTGTTGGGGAGGCAGTTACCGGGGCAACGGGAACAGGGC
GTTTCGGAGGTGGTTGCCATGGGGACCTGGATGCTGACGAAGGCTCGCGAGGCTGTGAGCAGCCACAGTG
CCCTGCTCAGAAGCCCCAAGCTCGTCAGTCAAGCCGGTTCTCCGTTTGCACTCAGGAGCACGGGCAGGCG
AGTGGCCCCTAGTTCTGGGGGCAGCTCTAGAGCCGATCCCCTCGAGAATTGTACACTTTACTTAAAACCA
TTATCTGAGTGTGAAATGTCCAATTTACTGACCGTACACCAAAATTTGCCTGCATTACCGGTCGATGCAA
CGAGTGATGAGGTTCGCAAGAACCTGATGGACATGTTCAGGGATCGCCAGGCGTTTTCTGAGCATACCTG
GAAAATGCTTCTGTCCGTTTGCCGGTCGTGGGCGGCATGGTGCAAGTTGAATAACCGGAAATGGTTTCCC
GCAGAACCTGAAGATGTTCGCGATTATCTTCTATATCTTCAGGCGCGCGGTCTGGCAGTAAAAACTATCC
AGCAACATTTGGGCCAGCTAAACATGCTTCATCGTCGGTCCGGGCTGCCACGACCAAGTGACAGCAATGC
TGTTTCACTGGTTATGCGGCGGATCCGAAAAGAAAACGTTGATGCCGGTGAACGTGCAAAACAGGCTCTA
GCGTTCGAACGCACTGATTTCGACCAGGTTCGTTCACTCATGGAAAATAGCGATCGCTGCCAGGATATAC
GTAATCTGGCATTTCTGGGGATTGCTTATAACACCCTGTTACGTATAGCCGAAATTGCCAGGATCAGGGT
TAAAGATATCTCACGTACTGACGGTGGGAGAATGTTAATCCATATTGGCAGAACGAAAACGCTGGTTAGC
ACCGCAGGTGTAGAGAAGGCACTTAGCCTGGGGGTAACTAAACTGGTCGAGCGATGGATTTCCGTCTCTG
GTGTAGCTGATGATCCGAATAACTACCTGTTTTGCCGGGTCAGAAAAAATGGTGTTGCCGCGCCATCTGC
CACCAGCCAGCTATCAACTCGCGCCCTGGAAGGGATTTTTGAAGCAACTCATCGATTGATTTACGGCGCT
AAGGATGACTCTGGTCAGAGATACCTGGCCTGGTCTGGACACAGTGCCCGTGTCGGAGCCGCGCGAGATA
TGGCCCGCGCTGGAGTTTCAATACCGGAGATCATGCAAGCTGGTGGCTGGACCAATGTAAATATTGTCAT
GAACTATATCCGTAACCTGGATAGTGAAACAGGGGCAATGGTGCGCCTGCTGGAAGATGGCGATTAGCCA
TTAACGCGGCGTGGTACCTCTAGAGTCGGGCCGCTTCGAGCAGACATGATAAGATACATTGATGAGTTTG
GACAAACCACAACTAGAATGCAGTGAAAAAAATGCTTTATTTGTGAAATTTGTGATGCTATTGCTTTATT
TGTAACCATTATAAGCTGCAATAAACAAGTTAACAACAACAATTGCATTCATTTTATGTTTCAGGTTCAG
GGGGAGATGTGGGAGGTTTTTTAAAGCAAGTAAAACCTCTACAAATGTGGTAAAATCGATAAGGATCTTC
CTAGAGCATGGCTACGTAGATAAGTAGCATGGCGGGTTAATCATTAACTACAAGGAACCCCTAGTGATGG
AGTTGGCCACTCCCTCTCTGCGCGCTCGCTCGCTCACTGAGGCCGGGCGACCAAAGGTCGCCCGACGCCC
GGGCTTTGCCCGGGCGGCCTCAGTGAGCGAGCGAGCGCGCAGCCTTAATTAACCTAATTCACTGGCCGTC
GTTTTACAACGTCGTGACTGGGAAAACCCTGGCGTTACCCAACTTAATCGCCTTGCAGCACATCCCCCTT
TCGCCAGCTGGCGTAATAGCGAAGAGGCCCGCACCGATCGCCCTTCCCAACAGTTGCGCAGCCTGAATGG
CGAATGGG
[124 nt withheld, positions 2109-2232]
C
[91 nt withheld, positions 2234-2324]
A
[49 nt withheld, positions 2326-2374]
CCTTTGACGTTGGAGTCCACGTTCTTT
[37 nt withheld, positions 2402-2438]
ACCCTATCTCGGTCTATTCTTTTGATTTATAAGGGATTTTGCCGATTTCGGCCTATTGGTTAAAAAATGA
GCTGATTTAACAAAAATTTAACGCGAATTTTAACAAAATATTAACGCTTACAATTTAGGTGGCACTTTTC
GGGGAAATGTGCGCGGAACCCCTATTTGTTTATTTTTCTAAATACATTCAAATATGTATCCGCTCATGAG
ACAATAACCCTGATAAATGCTTCAATAATATTGAAAAAGGAAGAGTATGAGTATTCAACATTTCCGTGTC
GCCCTTATTCCCTTTTTTGCGGCATTTTGCCTTCCTGTTTTTGCTCACCCAGAAACGCTGGTGAAAGTAA
AAGATGCTGAAGATCAGTTGGGTGCACGAGTGGGTTACATCGAACTGGATCTCAACAGCGGTAAGATCCT
TGAGAGTTTTCGCCCCGAAGAACGTTTTCCAATGATGAGCACTTTTAAAGTTCTGCTATGTGGCGCGGTA
TTATCCCGTATTGACGCCGGGCAAGAGCAACTCGGTCGCCGCATACACTATTCTCAGAATGACTTGGTTG
AGTACTCACCAGTCACAGAAAAGCATCTTACGGATGGCATGACAGTAAGAGAATTATGCAGTGCTGCCAT
AACCATGAGTGATAACACTGCGGCCAACTTACTTCTGACAACGATCGGAGGACCGAAGGAGCTAACCGCT
TTTTTGCACAACATGGGGGATCATGTAACTCGCCTTGATCGTTGGGAACCGGAGCTGAATGAAGCCATAC
CAAACGACGAGCGTGACACCACGATGCCTGTAGCAATGGCAACAACGTTGCGCAAACTATTAACTGGCGA
ACTACTTACTCTAGCTTCCCGGCAACAATTAATAGACTGGATGGAGGCGGATAAAGTTGCAGGACCACTT
CTGCGCTCGGCCCTTCCGGCTGGCTGGTTTATTGCTGATAAATCTGGAGCCGGTGAGCGTGGGTCTCGCG
GTATCATTGCAGCACTGGGGCCAGATGGTAAGCCCTCCCGTATCGTAGTTATCTACACGACGGGGAGTCA
GGCAACTATGGATGAACGAAATAGACAGATCGCTGAGATAGGTGCCTCACTGATTAAGCATTGGTAACTG
TCAGACCAAGTTTACTCATATATACTTTAGATTGATTTAAAACTTCATTTTTAATTTAAAAGGATCTAGG
TGAAGATCCTTTTTGATAATCTCATGACCAAAATCCCTTAACGTGAGTTTTCGTTCCACTGAGCGTCAGA
CCCCGTAGAAAAGATCAAAGGATCTTCTTGAGATCCTTTTTTTCTGCGCGTAATCTGCTGCTTGCAAACA
AAAAAACCACCGCTACCAGCGGTGGTTTGTTTGCCGGATCAAGAGCTACCAACTCTTTTTCCGAAGGTAA
CTGGCTTCAGCAGAGCGCAGATACCAAATACTGTTCTTCTAGTGTAGCCGTAGTTAGGCCACCACTTCAA
GAACTCTGTAGCACCGCCTACATACCTCGCTCTGCTAATCCTGTTACCAGTGGCTGCTGCCAGTGGCGAT
AAGTCGTGTCTTACCGGGTTGGACTCAAGACGATAGTTACCGGATAAGGCGCAGCGGTCGGGCTGAACGG
GGGGTTCGTGCACACAGCCCAGCTTGGAGCGAACGACCTACACCGAACTGAGATACCTACAGCGTGAGCT
ATGAGAAAGCGCCACGCTTCCCGAAGGGAGAAAGGCGGACAGGTATCCGGTAAGCGGCAGGGTCGGAACA
GGAGAGCGCACGAGGGAGCTTCCAGGGGGAAACGCCTGGTATCTTTATAGTCCTGTCGGGTTTCGCCACC
TCTGACTTGAGCGTCGATTTTTGTGATGCTCGTCAGGGGGGCGGAGCCTATGGAAAAACGCCAGCAACGC
GGCCTTTTTACGGTTCCTGGCCTTTTGCTGGCCTTTTGCTCACATGTTCTTTCCTGCGTTATCCCCTGAT
TCTGTGGATAACCGTATTACCGCCTTTGAGTGAGCTGATACCGCTCGCCGCAGCCGAACGACCGAGCGCA
GCGAGTCAGTGAGCGAGGAAGCGGAAGAGCGCCCAATACGCAAACCGCCTCTCCCCGCGCGTTGGCCGAT
TCATTAATGCAGCTGGCACGACAGGTTTCCCGACTGGAAAGCGGGCAGTGAGCGCAACGCAATTAATGTG
AGTTAGCTCACTCATTAGGCACCCCAGGCTTTACACTTTATGCTTCCGGCTCGTATGTTGTGTGGAATTG
TGAGCGGATAACAATTTCACACAGGAAACAGCTATGACCATGATTACGCCAGATTTAATTAAGGCCTTAA
TTAGGCTGCGCGCTCGCTCGCTCACTGAGGCCGCCCGGGCAAAGCCCGGGCGGCCTCAGTGAGCGAGCGA
GCGCGCAGAGAGGGAGTGGCCAACTCCATCACTAGGGGTTCCTTGTAGTTAATGATTAACCCGCCATGCT
ACTTATCTACGTAGCCATGCTCTAGGAAGATCC
