Features (pLannotate 1.2.2; 15 found; start..end, strand, type, name):
    202..565     +  promoter       CaMKII promoter (fragment): promoter for the mouse calcium/calmodulin-dependent kinase II α subunit
    626..1657    +  CDS            Cre: site-specific recombinase Cre is a site-specific recombinase from bacteriophage P1. Recombination occurs at loxP sequences.
   1710..1831    -  polyA_signal   SV40 poly(A) signal: SV40 polyadenylation signal
   1854..1922    -  CDS            large T antigen (fragment): large T antigen from SV40 (simian virus 40)
   1993..2123    +  repeat_region  AAV2 ITR (fragment): inverted terminal repeat of adeno-associated virus serotype 2 inverted
   2137..2294    +  CDS            lacZα (fragment): LacZα fragment of β-galactosidase; lacZ fragment
   2299..2727    +  rep_origin     f1 ori (sequence partly withheld): f1 bacteriophage origin of replication; arrow indicates direction of (+) strand synthesis
   2780..2884    +  promoter       AmpR promoter: bla
   2885..3745    +  CDS            AmpR: β-lactamase; bla; confers resistance to ampicillin, carbenicillin, and related antibiotics
   3916..4504    +  rep_origin     ori: high-copy-number ColE1/pMB1/pBR322/pUC origin of replication
   4687..4779    +  CDS            lacI (fragment): lac repressor; lacI; The lac repressor binds to the lac operator to inhibit transcription in E. coli. This inhibition can be relieved by adding lactose or isopropyl-β-D-thiogalactopyranoside (IPTG).
   4792..4813    +  protein_bind   CAP binding site: CAP binding activates transcription in the presence of cAMP. E. coli catabolite activator protein
   4828..4858    +  promoter       lac promoter: promoter for the E. coli lac operon
   4866..4882    +  protein_bind   lac operator: The lac repressor binds to the lac operator to inhibit transcription in E. coli. This inhibition can be relieved by adding lactose or isopropyl-β-D-thiogalactopyranoside (IPTG). lac repressor encoded by lacI
   4943..130     -  repeat_region  AAV2 ITR (fragment) (across the origin): inverted terminal repeat of adeno-associated virus serotype 2 inverted
>Addgene plasmid #105558 | pENN.AAV.CamKII 0.4.Cre.SV40 | analyzer sequence | sequence record 201080
CTGCGCGCTCGCTCGCTCACTGAGGCCGCCCGGGCAAAGCCCGGGCGTCGGGCGACCTTTGGTCGCCCGG
CCTCAGTGAGCGAGCGAGCGCGCAGAGAGGGAGTGGCCAACTCCATCACTAGGGGTTCCTTGTAGTTAAT
GATTAACCCGCCATGCTACTTATCTACGTAGCCATGCTCTAGGAAGATCCTAGCATGCCTAACTTGTGGA
CTAAGTTTGTTCACATCCCCTTCTCCAACCCCCTCAGTACATCACCCTGGGGGAACAGGGTCCACTTGCT
CCTGGGCCCACACAGTCCTGCAGTATTGTGTATATAAGGCCAGGGCAAAGAGGAGCAGGTTTTAAAGTGA
AAGGCAGGCAGGTGTTGGGGAGGCAGTTACCGGGGCAACGGGAACAGGGCGTTTCGGAGGTGGTTGCCAT
GGGGACCTGGATGCTGACGAAGGCTCGCGAGGCTGTGAGCAGCCACAGTGCCCTGCTCAGAAGCCCCAAG
CTCGTCAGTCAAGCCGGTTCTCCGTTTGCACTCAGGAGCACGGGCAGGCGAGTGGCCCCTAGTTCTGGGG
GCAGCTCTAGAGCCGATCCCCTCGAGAATTGTACACTTTACTTAAAACCATTATCTGAGTGTGAAATGTC
CAATTTACTGACCGTACACCAAAATTTGCCTGCATTACCGGTCGATGCAACGAGTGATGAGGTTCGCAAG
AACCTGATGGACATGTTCAGGGATCGCCAGGCGTTTTCTGAGCATACCTGGAAAATGCTTCTGTCCGTTT
GCCGGTCGTGGGCGGCATGGTGCAAGTTGAATAACCGGAAATGGTTTCCCGCAGAACCTGAAGATGTTCG
CGATTATCTTCTATATCTTCAGGCGCGCGGTCTGGCAGTAAAAACTATCCAGCAACATTTGGGCCAGCTA
AACATGCTTCATCGTCGGTCCGGGCTGCCACGACCAAGTGACAGCAATGCTGTTTCACTGGTTATGCGGC
GGATCCGAAAAGAAAACGTTGATGCCGGTGAACGTGCAAAACAGGCTCTAGCGTTCGAACGCACTGATTT
CGACCAGGTTCGTTCACTCATGGAAAATAGCGATCGCTGCCAGGATATACGTAATCTGGCATTTCTGGGG
ATTGCTTATAACACCCTGTTACGTATAGCCGAAATTGCCAGGATCAGGGTTAAAGATATCTCACGTACTG
ACGGTGGGAGAATGTTAATCCATATTGGCAGAACGAAAACGCTGGTTAGCACCGCAGGTGTAGAGAAGGC
ACTTAGCCTGGGGGTAACTAAACTGGTCGAGCGATGGATTTCCGTCTCTGGTGTAGCTGATGATCCGAAT
AACTACCTGTTTTGCCGGGTCAGAAAAAATGGTGTTGCCGCGCCATCTGCCACCAGCCAGCTATCAACTC
GCGCCCTGGAAGGGATTTTTGAAGCAACTCATCGATTGATTTACGGCGCTAAGGATGACTCTGGTCAGAG
ATACCTGGCCTGGTCTGGACACAGTGCCCGTGTCGGAGCCGCGCGAGATATGGCCCGCGCTGGAGTTTCA
ATACCGGAGATCATGCAAGCTGGTGGCTGGACCAATGTAAATATTGTCATGAACTATATCCGTAACCTGG
ATAGTGAAACAGGGGCAATGGTGCGCCTGCTGGAAGATGGCGATTAGCCATTAACGCGGCGTGGTACCTC
TAGAGTCGGGCCGCTTCGAGCAGACATGATAAGATACATTGATGAGTTTGGACAAACCACAACTAGAATG
CAGTGAAAAAAATGCTTTATTTGTGAAATTTGTGATGCTATTGCTTTATTTGTAACCATTATAAGCTGCA
ATAAACAAGTTAACAACAACAATTGCATTCATTTTATGTTTCAGGTTCAGGGGGAGATGTGGGAGGTTTT
TTAAAGCAAGTAAAACCTCTACAAATGTGGTAAAATCGATAAGGATCTTCCTAGAGCATGGCTACGTAGA
TAAGTAGCATGGCGGGTTAATCATTAACTACAAGGAACCCCTAGTGATGGAGTTGGCCACTCCCTCTCTG
CGCGCTCGCTCGCTCACTGAGGCCGGGCGACCAAAGGTCGCCCGACGCCCGGGCTTTGCCCGGGCGGCCT
CAGTGAGCGAGCGAGCGCGCAGCCTTAATTAACCTAATTCACTGGCCGTCGTTTTACAACGTCGTGACTG
GGAAAACCCTGGCGTTACCCAACTTAATCGCCTTGCAGCACATCCCCCTTTCGCCAGCTGGCGTAATAGC
GAAGAGGCCCGCACCGATCGCCCTTCCCAACAGTTGCGCAGCCTGAATGGCGAATGGG
[124 nt withheld, positions 2299-2422]
C
[91 nt withheld, positions 2424-2514]
A
[49 nt withheld, positions 2516-2564]
CCTTTGACGTTGGAGTCCACGTTCTTT
[37 nt withheld, positions 2592-2628]
ACCCTATCTCGGTCTATTCTTTTGATTTATAAGGGATTTTGCCGATTTCGGCCTATTGGTTAAAAAATGA
GCTGATTTAACAAAAATTTAACGCGAATTTTAACAAAATATTAACGCTTACAATTTAGGTGGCACTTTTC
GGGGAAATGTGCGCGGAACCCCTATTTGTTTATTTTTCTAAATACATTCAAATATGTATCCGCTCATGAG
ACAATAACCCTGATAAATGCTTCAATAATATTGAAAAAGGAAGAGTATGAGTATTCAACATTTCCGTGTC
GCCCTTATTCCCTTTTTTGCGGCATTTTGCCTTCCTGTTTTTGCTCACCCAGAAACGCTGGTGAAAGTAA
AAGATGCTGAAGATCAGTTGGGTGCACGAGTGGGTTACATCGAACTGGATCTCAACAGCGGTAAGATCCT
TGAGAGTTTTCGCCCCGAAGAACGTTTTCCAATGATGAGCACTTTTAAAGTTCTGCTATGTGGCGCGGTA
TTATCCCGTATTGACGCCGGGCAAGAGCAACTCGGTCGCCGCATACACTATTCTCAGAATGACTTGGTTG
AGTACTCACCAGTCACAGAAAAGCATCTTACGGATGGCATGACAGTAAGAGAATTATGCAGTGCTGCCAT
AACCATGAGTGATAACACTGCGGCCAACTTACTTCTGACAACGATCGGAGGACCGAAGGAGCTAACCGCT
TTTTTGCACAACATGGGGGATCATGTAACTCGCCTTGATCGTTGGGAACCGGAGCTGAATGAAGCCATAC
CAAACGACGAGCGTGACACCACGATGCCTGTAGCAATGGCAACAACGTTGCGCAAACTATTAACTGGCGA
ACTACTTACTCTAGCTTCCCGGCAACAATTAATAGACTGGATGGAGGCGGATAAAGTTGCAGGACCACTT
CTGCGCTCGGCCCTTCCGGCTGGCTGGTTTATTGCTGATAAATCTGGAGCCGGTGAGCGTGGGTCTCGCG
GTATCATTGCAGCACTGGGGCCAGATGGTAAGCCCTCCCGTATCGTAGTTATCTACACGACGGGGAGTCA
GGCAACTATGGATGAACGAAATAGACAGATCGCTGAGATAGGTGCCTCACTGATTAAGCATTGGTAACTG
TCAGACCAAGTTTACTCATATATACTTTAGATTGATTTAAAACTTCATTTTTAATTTAAAAGGATCTAGG
TGAAGATCCTTTTTGATAATCTCATGACCAAAATCCCTTAACGTGAGTTTTCGTTCCACTGAGCGTCAGA
CCCCGTAGAAAAGATCAAAGGATCTTCTTGAGATCCTTTTTTTCTGCGCGTAATCTGCTGCTTGCAAACA
AAAAAACCACCGCTACCAGCGGTGGTTTGTTTGCCGGATCAAGAGCTACCAACTCTTTTTCCGAAGGTAA
CTGGCTTCAGCAGAGCGCAGATACCAAATACTGTTCTTCTAGTGTAGCCGTAGTTAGGCCACCACTTCAA
GAACTCTGTAGCACCGCCTACATACCTCGCTCTGCTAATCCTGTTACCAGTGGCTGCTGCCAGTGGCGAT
AAGTCGTGTCTTACCGGGTTGGACTCAAGACGATAGTTACCGGATAAGGCGCAGCGGTCGGGCTGAACGG
GGGGTTCGTGCACACAGCCCAGCTTGGAGCGAACGACCTACACCGAACTGAGATACCTACAGCGTGAGCT
ATGAGAAAGCGCCACGCTTCCCGAAGGGAGAAAGGCGGACAGGTATCCGGTAAGCGGCAGGGTCGGAACA
GGAGAGCGCACGAGGGAGCTTCCAGGGGGAAACGCCTGGTATCTTTATAGTCCTGTCGGGTTTCGCCACC
TCTGACTTGAGCGTCGATTTTTGTGATGCTCGTCAGGGGGGCGGAGCCTATGGAAAAACGCCAGCAACGC
GGCCTTTTTACGGTTCCTGGCCTTTTGCTGGCCTTTTGCTCACATGTTCTTTCCTGCGTTATCCCCTGAT
TCTGTGGATAACCGTATTACCGCCTTTGAGTGAGCTGATACCGCTCGCCGCAGCCGAACGACCGAGCGCA
GCGAGTCAGTGAGCGAGGAAGCGGAAGAGCGCCCAATACGCAAACCGCCTCTCCCCGCGCGTTGGCCGAT
TCATTAATGCAGCTGGCACGACAGGTTTCCCGACTGGAAAGCGGGCAGTGAGCGCAACGCAATTAATGTG
AGTTAGCTCACTCATTAGGCACCCCAGGCTTTACACTTTATGCTTCCGGCTCGTATGTTGTGTGGAATTG
TGAGCGGATAACAATTTCACACAGGAAACAGCTATGACCATGATTACGCCAGATTTAATTAAGGCCTTAA
TTAGG
